Addgene plasmid #15917: pCDFDuet-1::ADAT3-ADAT2
Depositing lab: Nina Papavasiliou. Depositing organization: Rockefeller University. Publication: An adenosine-to-inosine tRNA-editing enzyme that can perform C-to-U deamination of DNA. Rubio MA, Pastar I, Gaston KW, Ragone FL, Janzen CJ, Cross GA, Papavasiliou FN, Alfonzo JD. Proc Natl Acad Sci U S A. 2007 May 8. 104(19):7821-6. 10.1073/pnas.0702394104 PubMed 17483465.
Backbone
  Vector backbone: pCDFDuet-1
  Backbone manufacturer: Novagen
  Backbone size w/o insert (bp): 3781
  Vector type: Bacterial Expression
Growth in bacteria
  Bacterial resistance: Spectinomycin, 50 μg/mL
  Growth temperature: 37°C
  Growth strain: DH5alpha
  Copy number: High Copy
Gene/Insert
  Gene/Insert name: ADAT3 & ADAT2
  Species: T. brucei
  Insert size (bp): 1097
  Tag / fusion protein: HexaHistidine (N terminal on backbone); FLAG (C terminal on insert)
  Cloning method: Restriction Enzyme; 5′ cloning site SalI & NdeI (not destroyed); 3′ cloning site NotI & XhoI (not destroyed)
  Sequencing primers: 5′ sequence; 3′ sequence
Terms and licenses: Academic/Nonprofit Terms; Industry Terms: Not Available to Industry
Depositor comments: Addgene NGS sequencing results on this plasmid identified a 65 bp insertion in CloDF13 ori. It is not known how this insertion may impact function.
How to cite: pCDFDuet-1::ADAT3-ADAT2 was a gift from Nina Papavasiliou (Addgene plasmid # 15917 ; http://n2t.net/addgene:15917 ; RRID:Addgene_15917)
