[The description below was written by a language model from this plasmid's Addgene catalogue record and pLannotate feature annotations shown in this document.]
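Description:
pCDFDuet-1::ADAT3-ADAT2 is a bacterial co-expression plasmid built on the Novagen pCDFDuet-1 backbone, designed to produce two Trypanosoma brucei proteins, ADAT3 and ADAT2, from a single vector in E. coli. It replicates from the CloDF13 (CDF) origin, which is compatible with other common plasmid origins and so allows it to be maintained alongside additional expression plasmids. Selection is by spectinomycin through the aadA (SmR) aminoglycoside adenylyltransferase gene. The backbone also carries lacI with its own promoter to supply lac repressor. The repository notes a 65 bp insertion in the CloDF13 origin found by sequencing, with unknown functional consequence.

The Duet layout provides two tandem expression units, each with a T7 promoter followed by a lac operator, so that transcription depends on T7 RNA polymerase and is induced with IPTG. A T7 gene 10 ribosome binding site is annotated for the first unit, and a single T7 terminator follows the second. The paired cloning sites (SalI/NotI and NdeI/XhoI), together with the construct name, suggest ADAT3 sits in the first unit and ADAT2 in the second. This fits the only annotated insert feature, a short ADAT3-like fragment matched by homology to the mouse protein, which lies in the first cassette. The ADAT2 coding region is not annotated.

The record lists a backbone-derived N-terminal hexahistidine tag and an insert-encoded C-terminal FLAG tag but does not say which protein carries which. S-tag remnants lie downstream of the second site. The listed insert size of 1,097 bp is smaller than the difference between the full sequence (5,525 nt) and the backbone, so it may describe only one gene. The associated publication concerns an adenosine-to-inosine tRNA-editing deaminase that can also deaminate C to U in DNA, which is consistent with use for recombinant co-expression and purification of the ADAT2/ADAT3 complex.
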