Features (pLannotate 1.2.2; 17 found; start..end, strand, type, name):
      3..27      +  protein_bind   lac operator: The lac repressor binds to the lac operator to inhibit transcription in E. coli. This inhibition can be relieved by adding lactose or isopropyl-β-D-thiogalactopyranoside (IPTG). lac repressor encoded by lacI
     42..64      +  RBS            RBS: efficient ribosome binding site from bacteriophage T7 gene 10 (Olins and Rangwala, 1989)
    970..1155    +  CDS            Adat3 (fragment): ADAT3_MOUSE - Experimental evidence at protein level: Swiss-Prot protein existence level 1. From Mus musculus (Mouse).
   1309..1327    +  promoter       T7 promoter: promoter for bacteriophage T7 RNA polymerase
   1328..1352    +  protein_bind   lac operator: The lac repressor binds to the lac operator to inhibit transcription in E. coli. This inhibition can be relieved by adding lactose or isopropyl-β-D-thiogalactopyranoside (IPTG). lac repressor encoded by lacI
   2110..2151    +  CDS            S-Tag (fragment): affinity and epitope tag derived from pancreatic ribonuclease A
   2181..2198    +  CDS            SET1 (fragment): solubility-enhancement tag derived from T7 phage gene 10B
   2206..2253    +  terminator     T7 terminator: transcription terminator for bacteriophage T7 RNA polymerase
   2424..3215    -  CDS            SmR: aminoglycoside adenylyltransferase (Murphy, 1985); aadA; confers resistance to spectinomycin and streptomycin
   3216..3307    -  promoter       AmpR promoter: bla
   3355..4093    -  rep_origin     CloDF13 ori: Plasmids containing the CloDF13 (CDF) origin of replication can be propagated in E. coli cells that contain additional plasmids with compatible origins.
   4190..4254    -  CDS            TcR (fragment): tetracycline efflux protein; tet; confers resistance to tetracycline
   4269..4290    -  protein_bind   CAP binding site: CAP binding activates transcription in the presence of cAMP. E. coli catabolite activator protein
   4303..5385    -  CDS            lacI: lac repressor; lacI; The lac repressor binds to the lac operator to inhibit transcription in E. coli. This inhibition can be relieved by adding lactose or isopropyl-β-D-thiogalactopyranoside (IPTG).
   5386..5463    -  promoter       lacI promoter: lacI
   5471..5506    -  CDS            TcR (fragment): tetracycline efflux protein; tet; confers resistance to tetracycline
   5509..2       +  promoter       T7 promoter (across the origin): promoter for bacteriophage T7 RNA polymerase
>Addgene plasmid #15917 | pCDFDuet-1::ADAT3-ADAT2 | depositor full sequence | sequence record 8429 | Author sequence
GGGGAATTGTGAGCGGATAACAATTCCCCTGTAGAAATAATTTTGTTTAACTTTAATAAGGAGATATACC
ATGGGCAGCAGCCATCACCATCATCACCACAGCCAGGATCCCTGGAAGTTCTGTTCCAGGGGCCCGTCGA
CATGGAGGAGGTGGTGGTACCGGAGGAACCCCCCAAACTTGTAAGTGCTTTGGCCACGTACGTGCAGCAG
GAACGCTTGTGCACCATGTTCCTGAGTATTGCCAACAAATTACTCCCCCTCAAGCCACATGCTTGCCATC
TGAAGCGTATCCGCCGTTCTTCGGCGACCCGAGTTGCCACTGCTCCCATGGATGGCTTTGCTGGGGGTGT
TATTTGCGATAAACGTGACAGCTCCGTTGCCACTAGTACGATCTCTGACGGCTGTGAGAGAAACAGTGCC
GCTTTAGGTACCCCAGCGGCAGAAAATAGCCACATACTGGAGCTCCTTTTGAGCGTTGGCGGTCCCGTAG
ACAGCAGTGCGTTGAAAGAACTTGAGTCAGCAGCGGATACTACTGTTGCCGTGCACAGGGTGTGGGTTCC
GGATAGGGCACCGCGCAGTTCCGCCGAGGAATGGACCAAATGGTGTCAGATTTGGCCTTTCGCCACACCA
AAGCCACGTGCACCGACACAGTTGTCGGAGTGCGAGATGGGGAGCATCCAGCGCATTTTTCGTACGGTGG
TTATGCCGTTAGCAAAGCGGCTTCGCACGGACGAAACCCTTGGGATTGCGGCGGTATTAGTTGATCCCTC
TGATGGTTACCGCGTGCTTGTTTCTAGTGGTGAGGAGCACGCACTTAAACGGGGGAATAGTGCAGCGTGT
CTTGGTTATGTTTCCAATTCCGGGTGCCGCAAATCCAATCGAGTGGTGCTGGATCATCCTGTAACATTCG
TGTTAAAGGAAGTCACTCGCAAGCAGTGTAAAGACCGAGAGGTTGAAGGCGACGCGTCGTACCTCGCCAA
TGGTATGGACATGTTTGTTAGTCATGAGCCTTGCGTAATGTGCTCCATGGCCCTTGTTCACAGCAGGGTG
AGGCGTGTTTTCTACTGTTTCCCCAACCCTGTGCACGGTGGTTTGGGTTCCACTGTCTCAATTCACGCTA
TTCAAGAACTGAACCATCACTTCCGAGTGTTTCGCTGTGACTCGCGTTGGCTGAGCGATCCAGAGGGTGT
GTCCAGTGATCATGACAATCCGTACTGGGAGGACCTTACGGTGCCTTGATGATGCGGCCGCATAATGCTT
AAGTCGAACAGAAAGTAATCGTATTGTACACGGCCGCATAATCGAAATTAATACGACTCACTATAGGGGA
ATTGTGAGCGGATAACAATTCCCCATCTTAGTATATTAGTTAAGTATAAGAAGGAGATATACATATGGTG
CAAGATACAGGCAAGGACACAAATTTAAAAGGTACAGCGGAGGCGAATGAAAGTGTTGTGTATTGTGATG
TCTTTATGCAGGCTGCTCTAAAGGAAGCAACATGTGCATTAGAAGAAGGTGAAGTACCGGTTGGATGTGT
GTTGGTAAAAGCGGATTCCTCCACCGCTGCTCAGGCACAAGCAGGAGATGATTTGGCCTTACAAAAGTTA
ATTGTGGCACGAGGACGTAACGCTACCAACAGGAAGGGACATGCGTTGGCCCACGCAGAGTTTGTTGCAG
TGGAGGAACTCCTGCGACAAGCGACAGCAGGGACGAGTGAAAATATAGGAGGAGGAGGCAACTGCGGAGC
AGTTTCACAGGACCTTGCGGATTATGTTCTGTATGTAGTGGTGGAGCCCTGTATTATGTGTGCTGCAATG
CTTTTATACAACCGTGTGCGGAAGGTCTACTTCGGTTGCACTAACCCCCGTTTTGGGGGGAATGGTACCG
TCCTTTCCGTACACAACTCTTACAAGGGTTGTAGTGGTGAGGATGCTGCACTAATTGGATATGAAAGCTG
CGGTGGTTATAGGGCGGAGGAGGCGGTGGTACTGCTTCAGCAATTTTACCGTCGTGAGAATACAAACGCA
CCTCTGGGAAAGAGAAAACGGAAGGATTTGTCAGTTGTTCTATAAAGACGATGACGACAAGTAGTAGCTC
GAGTCTGGTAAAGAAACCGCTGCTGCGAAATTTGAACGCCAGCACATGGACTCGTCTACTAGCGCAGCTT
AATTAACCTAGGCTGCTGCCACCGCTGAGCAATAACTAGCATAACCCCTTGGGGCCTCTAAACGGGTCTT
GAGGGGTTTTTTGCTGAAACCTCAGGCATTTGAGAAGCACACGGTCACACTGCTTCCGGTAGTCAATAAA
CCGGTAAACCAGCAATAGACATAAGCGGCTATTTAACGACCCTGCCCTGAACCGACGACCGGGTCATCGT
GGCCGGATCTTGCGGCCCCTCGGCTTGAACGAATTGTTAGACATTATTTGCCGACTACCTTGGTGATCTC
GCCTTTCACGTAGTGGACAAATTCTTCCAACTGATCTGCGCGCGAGGCCAAGCGATCTTCTTCTTGTCCA
AGATAAGCCTGTCTAGCTTCAAGTATGACGGGCTGATACTGGGCCGGCAGGCGCTCCATTGCCCAGTCGG
CAGCGACATCCTTCGGCGCGATTTTGCCGGTTACTGCGCTGTACCAAATGCGGGACAACGTAAGCACTAC
ATTTCGCTCATCGCCAGCCCAGTCGGGCGGCGAGTTCCATAGCGTTAAGGTTTCATTTAGCGCCTCAAAT
AGATCCTGTTCAGGAACCGGATCAAAGAGTTCCTCCGCCGCTGGACCTACCAAGGCAACGCTATGTTCTC
TTGCTTTTGTCAGCAAGATAGCCAGATCAATGTCGATCGTGGCTGGCTCGAAGATACCTGCAAGAATGTC
ATTGCGCTGCCATTCTCCAAATTGCAGTTCGCGCTTAGCTGGATAACGCCACGGAATGATGTCGTCGTGC
ACAACAATGGTGACTTCTACAGCGCGGAGAATCTCGCTCTCTCCAGGGGAAGCCGAAGTTTCCAAAAGGT
CGTTGATCAAAGCTCGCCGCGTTGTTTCATCAAGCCTTACGGTCACCGTAACCAGCAAATCAATATCACT
GTGTGGCTTCAGGCCGCCATCCACTGCGGAGCCGTACAAATGTACGGCCAGCAACGTCGGTTCGAGATGG
CGCTCGATGACGCCAACTACCTCTGATAGTTGAGTCGATACTTCGGCGATCACCGCTTCCCTCATACTCT
TCCTTTTTCAATATTATTGAAGCATTTATCAGGGTTATTGTCTCATGAGCGGATACATATTTGAATGTAT
TTAGAAAAATAAACAAATAGCTAGCTCACTCGGTCGCTACGCTCCGGGCGTGAGACTGCGGCGGGCGCTG
CGGACACATACAAAGTTACCCACAGATTCCGTGGATAAGCAGGGGACTAACATGTGAGGCAAAACAGCAG
GGCCGCGCCGGTGGCGTTTTTCCATAGGCTCCGCCCTCCTGCCAGAGTTCACATAAACAGACGCTTTTCC
GGTGCATCTGTGGGAGCCGTGAGGCTCAACCATGAATCTGACAGTACGGGCGAAACCCGACAGGACTTAA
AGATCCCCACCGTTTCCGGCGGGTCGCTCCCTCTTGCGCTCTCCTGTTCCGACCCTGCCGTTTACCGGAT
ACCTGTTCCGCCTTTCTCCCTTACGGGAAGTGTGGCGCTTTCTCATAGCTCACACACTGGTATCTCGGCT
CGGTGTAGGTCGTTCGCTCCAAGCTGGGCTGTAAGCAAGAACTCCCCGTTCAGCCCGACTGCTGCGCCTT
ATCCGGTAACTGTTCACTTGAGTCCAACCCGGAAAAGCACGGTAAAACGCCACTGGCAGCAGCCATTGGT
AACTGGGAGTTCGCAGAGGATTTGTTTAGCTAAACACGCGGTTGCTCTTGAAGTGTGCGCCAAAGTCCGG
CTACACTGGAAGGACAGATTTGGTTGCTGTGCTCTGCGAAAGCCAGTTACCACGGTTAAGCAGTTCCCCA
ACTGACTTAACCTTCGATCAAACCACCTCCCCAGGTGGTTTTTTCGTTTACAGGGCAAAAGATTACGCGC
AGAAAAAAAGGATCTCAAGAAGATCCTTTGATCTTTTCTACTGAACCGCTCTAGATTTCAGTGCAATTTA
TCTCTTCAAATGTAGCACCTGAAGTCAGCCCCATACGATATAAGTTGTAATTCTCATGTTAGTCATGCCC
CGCGCCCACCGGAAGGAGCTGACTGGGTTGAAGGCTCTCAAGGGCATCGGTCGAGATCCCGGTGCCTAAT
GAGTGAGCTAACTTACATTAATTGCGTTGCGCTCACTGCCCGCTTTCCAGTCGGGAAACCTGTCGTGCCA
GCTGCATTAATGAATCGGCCAACGCGCGGGGAGAGGCGGTTTGCGTATTGGGCGCCAGGGTGGTTTTTCT
TTTCACCAGTGAGACGGGCAACAGCTGATTGCCCTTCACCGCCTGGCCCTGAGAGAGTTGCAGCAAGCGG
TCCACGCTGGTTTGCCCCAGCAGGCGAAAATCCTGTTTGATGGTGGTTAACGGCGGGATATAACATGAGC
TGTCTTCGGTATCGTCGTATCCCACTACCGAGATGTCCGCACCAACGCGCAGCCCGGACTCGGTAATGGC
GCGCATTGCGCCCAGCGCCATCTGATCGTTGGCAACCAGCATCGCAGTGGGAACGATGCCCTCATTCAGC
ATTTGCATGGTTTGTTGAAAACCGGACATGGCACTCCAGTCGCCTTCCCGTTCCGCTATCGGCTGAATTT
GATTGCGAGTGAGATATTTATGCCAGCCAGCCAGACGCAGACGCGCCGAGACAGAACTTAATGGGCCCGC
TAACAGCGCGATTTGCTGGTGACCCAATGCGACCAGATGCTCCACGCCCAGTCGCGTACCGTCTTCATGG
GAGAAAATAATACTGTTGATGGGTGTCTGGTCAGAGACATCAAGAAATAACGCCGGAACATTAGTGCAGG
CAGCTTCCACAGCAATGGCATCCTGGTCATCCAGCGGATAGTTAATGATCAGCCCACTGACGCGTTGCGC
GAGAAGATTGTGCACCGCCGCTTTACAGGCTTCGACGCCGCTTCGTTCTACCATCGACACCACCACGCTG
GCACCCAGTTGATCGGCGCGAGATTTAATCGCCGCGACAATTTGCGACGGCGCGTGCAGGGCCAGACTGG
AGGTGGCAACGCCAATCAGCAACGACTGTTTGCCCGCCAGTTGTTGTGCCACGCGGTTGGGAATGTAATT
CAGCTCCGCCATCGCCGCTTCCACTTTTTCCCGCGTTTTCGCAGAAACGTGGCTGGCCTGGTTCACCACG
CGGGAAACGGTCTGATAAGAGACACCGGCATACTCTGCGACATCGTATAACGTTACTGGTTTCACATTCA
CCACCCTGAATTGACTCTCTTCCGGGCGCTATCATGCCATACCGCGAAAGGTTTTGCGCCATTCGATGGT
GTCCGGGATCTCGACGCTCTCCCTTATGCGACTCCTGCATTAGGAAATTAATACGACTCACTATA
