>Addgene plasmid #15917 | pCDFDuet-1::ADAT3-ADAT2 | addgene partial sequence | sequence record 22344 | 15917 with T7-term
TACCAGACTCGAGCTACTACTTGTCGTCATCGTCTTTATAGTCAGGCACCGTAAGGTCCTCCCAGTACGG
ATTGTCATGATCACTGGACACACCCTCTGGATCGCTCAGCCAACGCGAGTCACAGCGAAACACTCGGAAG
TGATGGTTCAGTTCTTGAATAGCGTGAATTGAGACAGTGGAACCCAAACCACCGTGCACAGGGTTGGGGA
AACAGTAGAAAACACGCCTCACCCTGCTGTGAACAAGGGCCATGGAGCACATTACGCAAGGCTCATGACT
AACAAACATGTCCATACCATTGGCGAGGTACGACGCGTCGCCTTCAACCTCTCGGTCTTTACACTGCTTG
CGAGTGACTTCCTTTAACACGAATGTTACAGGATGATCCAGCACCACTCGATTGGATTTGCGGCACCCGG
AATTGGAAACATAACCAAGACACGCTGCACTATTCCCCCGTTTAAGTGCGTGCTCCTCACCACTAGAAAC
AAGCACGCGGTAACCATCAGAGGGATCAACTAATACCGCCGCAATCCCAAGGGTTTCGTCCGTGCGAAGC
CGCTTTGCTAACGGCATAACCACCGTACG
